Addgene plasmid #169661: pTS1106_Tier3(Lenti)
Purpose: (Empty Backbone) Tier-3 vector for stable integration of up to three cassettes via lentiviral transduction (PCMV-5'LTR-Psi-gag-env-A1::A2::A3-WPRE-3'LTR)
Depositing lab: Martin Fussenegger. Depositing organization: ETH Zurich (Swiss Federal Institute of Technology). Publication: A versatile plasmid architecture for mammalian synthetic biology (VAMSyB). Haellman V, Strittmatter T, Bertschi A, Stucheli P, Fussenegger M. Metab Eng. 2021 Jul;66:41-50. doi: 10.1016/j.ymben.2021.04.003. Epub 2021 Apr 18. PubMed 33857582.
Backbone
  Vector backbone: pVH1002 (pUC57-based)
  Backbone size (bp): 5256
  Vector type: Mammalian Expression
  Selectable markers: Puromycin
Growth in bacteria
  Bacterial resistance: Ampicillin, 100 μg/mL
  Growth temperature: 37°C
  Growth strain: DH5alpha
  Copy number: High Copy
Gene/Insert
  Gene/Insert name: None
Terms and licenses: Academic/Nonprofit Terms; Industry Terms: Not Available to Industry
How to cite: pTS1106_Tier3(Lenti) was a gift from Martin Fussenegger (Addgene plasmid # 169661 ; http://n2t.net/addgene:169661 ; RRID:Addgene_169661)
