[The description below was written by a language model from this plasmid's Addgene catalogue record and pLannotate feature annotations shown in this document.]
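Description:
pTS1106_Tier3(Lenti) is an empty lentiviral transfer backbone of about 5.3 kb from the VAMSyB modular plasmid architecture for mammalian synthetic biology. It serves as the Tier-3 destination vector, into which up to three expression cassettes (positions A1, A2 and A3) can be assembled for stable genomic integration by lentiviral transduction. It derives from pVH1002, a pUC57-based plasmid, and is propagated in E. coli at high copy through a ColE1/pUC-type origin, with ampicillin selection from a β-lactamase gene under its native promoter.

The viral portion follows a third-generation, self-inactivating HIV-1 design. A CMV enhancer/promoter replaces the U3 region upstream of a truncated 5' LTR, so genomic RNA can be transcribed in packaging cells without Tat. It is followed by the Ψ packaging signal with an adjoining gag fragment, the Rev response element for Rev-dependent nuclear export of the unspliced genome, and a cPPT/CTS that aids nuclear import of the reverse-transcribed DNA. The cassette acceptor region comes next, where the annotation picks up only short lacZα and lacI fragments, probably remnants of cloning-site sequence rather than functional genes. Downstream, a WPRE enhances transcript stability and expression, and a ΔU3 3' LTR renders the integrated provirus transcriptionally inactive at its LTRs, so expression depends on the promoters of the inserted cassettes.

No insert is present. The catalogue entry lists puromycin as a selectable marker, but the feature table shows no puromycin resistance gene, so such a marker would presumably have to come from an inserted cassette. Virus production requires packaging and envelope functions supplied in trans.
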