Features (pLannotate 1.2.2; 16 found; start..end, strand, type, name):
     29..889     -  CDS            AmpR: β-lactamase; bla; confers resistance to ampicillin, carbenicillin, and related antibiotics
    890..994     -  promoter       AmpR promoter: bla
   1042..1345    +  enhancer       CMV enhancer: human cytomegalovirus immediate early enhancer
   1346..1545    +  promoter       CMV promoter: human cytomegalovirus (CMV) immediate early promoter
   1563..1743    +  LTR            5' LTR (truncated): truncated 5' long terminal repeat (LTR) from HIV-1
   1790..1915    +  misc_feature   HIV-1 Ψ: packaging signal of human immunodeficiency virus type 1
   1899..2262    +  CDS            HIV-1 gag (fragment): gag protein from human immunodeficiency virus 1; gag
   2408..2641    +  misc_feature   RRE: The Rev response element (RRE) of HIV-1 allows for Rev-dependent mRNA export from the nucleus to the cytoplasm.
   3018..3118    +  CDS            Rev (fragment): human immunodeficiency virus 1 (HIV-1) Rev protein; rev; enhances nuclear export of unspliced and incompletely spliced viral mRNAs
   3168..3285    +  misc_feature   cPPT/CTS: central polypurine tract and central termination sequence of HIV-1
   3519..3535    -  CDS            lacZα (fragment): LacZα fragment of β-galactosidase; lacZ fragment
   3581..3619    -  CDS            lacI (fragment): lac repressor; lacI; The lac repressor binds to the lac operator to inhibit transcription in E. coli. This inhibition can be relieved by adding lactose or isopropyl-β-D-thiogalactopyranoside (IPTG).
   3623..4211    +  misc_feature   WPRE: woodchuck hepatitis virus posttranscriptional regulatory element
   4262..4281    +  misc_feature   cPPT/CTS (fragment): central polypurine tract and central termination sequence of HIV-1
   4283..4516    +  LTR            3' LTR (ΔU3): self-inactivating 3' long terminal repeat (LTR) from HIV-1
   4579..5167    -  rep_origin     ori: high-copy-number ColE1/pMB1/pBR322/pUC origin of replication
>Addgene plasmid #169661 | pTS1106_Tier3(Lenti) | addgene full sequence | sequence record 365629 | Addgene NGS Result
GTATATATGAGTAAACTTGGTCTGACAGTTACCAATGCTTAATCAGTGAGGCACCTATCTCAGCGATCTG
TCTATTTCGTTCATCCATAGTTGCCTGACTCCCCGTCGTGTAGATAACTACGATACGGGAGGGCTTACCA
TCTGGCCCCAGTGCTGCAATGATACCGCGGCTCCCACGCTCACCGGCTCCAGATTTATCAGCAATAAACC
AGCCAGCCGGAAGGGCCGAGCGCAGAAGTGGTCCTGCAACTTTATCCGCCTCCATCCAGTCTATTAATTG
TTGCCGGGAAGCTAGAGTAAGTAGTTCGCCAGTTAATAGTTTGCGCAACGTTGTTGCCATTGCTACAGGC
ATCGTGGTGTCACGCTCGTCGTTTGGTATGGCTTCATTCAGCTCCGGTTCCCAACGATCAAGGCGAGTTA
CATGATCCCCCATGTTGTGCAAAAAAGCGGTTAGCTCCTTCGGTCCTCCGATCGTTGTCAGAAGTAAGTT
GGCCGCAGTGTTATCACTCATGGTTATGGCAGCACTGCATAATTCTCTTACTGTCATGCCATCCGTAAGA
TGCTTTTCTGTGACTGGTGAGTACTCAACCAAGTCATTCTGAGAATAGTGTATGCGGCGACCGAGTTGCT
CTTGCCCGGCGTCAATACGGGATAATACCGCGCCACATAGCAGAACTTTAAAAGTGCTCATCATTGGAAA
ACGTTCTTCGGGGCGAAAACTCTCAAGGATCTTACCGCTGTTGAGATCCAGTTCGATGTAACCCACTCGT
GCACCCAACTGATCTTCAGCATCTTTTACTTTCACCAGCGTTTCTGGGTGAGCAAAAACAGGAAGGCAAA
ATGCCGCAAAAAAGGGAATAAGGGCGACACGGAAATGTTGAATACTCATACTCTTCCTTTTTCAATATTA
TTGAAGCATTTATCAGGGTTATTGTCTCATGAGCGGATACATATTTGAATGTATTTAGAAAAATAAACAA
ATAGGGGTTCCGCGCACATTTCCCCGAAAAGTGCCACCTGACGTCTAAGAAACCAAGATCTCGTTACATA
ACTTACGGTAAATGGCCCGCCTGGCTGACCGCCCAACGACCCCCGCCCATTGACGTCAATAATGACGTAT
GTTCCCATAGTAACGCCAATAGGGACTTTCCATTGACGTCAATGGGTGGAGTATTTACGGTAAACTGCCC
ACTTGGCAGTACATCAAGTGTATCATATGCCAAGTACGCCCCCTATTGACGTCAATGACGGTAAATGGCC
CGCCTGGCATTATGCCCAGTACATGACCTTATGGGACTTTCCTACTTGGCAGTACATCTACGTATTAGTC
ATCGCTATTACCATGGTGATGCGGTTTTGGCAGTACATCAATGGGCGTGGATAGCGGTTTGACTCACGGG
GATTTCCAAGTCTCCACCCCATTGACGTCAATGGGAGTTTGTTTTGGCACCAAAATCAACGGGACTTTCC
AAAATGTCGTAACAACTCCGCCCCATTGACGCAAATGGGCGGTAGGCGTGTACGGTGGGAGGTCTATATA
AGCAGCGCGTTTTGCCTGTACTGGGTTTCTCTGGTTAGACCAGATCTGAGCCTGGGAGCTCTCTGGCTAA
CTAGGGAACCCACTGCTTAAGCCTCAATAAAGTTTGCCTTGAGTGCTTCAAGTAGTGTGTGCCCGTCTGT
TGTGTGACTCTGGTAACTAGAGATCCCTCAGACCCTTTTAGTCAGTGTGGAAAATCTCTAGCAGTGGCGC
CCGAACAGGGACTTGAAAGCGAAAGGGAAACCAGAGGAGCTCTCTCGACGCAGGACTCGGCTTGCTGAAG
CGCGCACGGCAAGAGGCGAGGGGCGGCGACTGGTGAGTACGCCAAAAATTTTGACTAGCGGAGGCTAGAA
GGAGAGAGATGGGTGCGAGAGCGTCAGTATTAAGCGGGGGAGAATTAGATCGCGATGGGAAAAAATTCGG
TTAAGGCCAGGGGGAAAGAAAAAATATAAATTAAAACATATAGTATGGGCAAGCAGGGAGCTAGAACGAT
TCGCAGTTAATCCTGGCCTGTTAGAAACATCAGAAGGCTGTAGACAAATACTGGGACAGCTACAACCATC
CCTTCAGACAGGATCAGAAGAACTTAGATCATTATATAATACAGTAGCAACCCTCTATTGTGTGCATCAA
AGGATAGAGATAAAAGACACCAAGGAAGCTTTAGACAAGATAGAGGAAGAGCAAAACAAAAGTAAGACCA
CCGCACAGCAAGCGGCCGCTGATCTTCAGACCTGGAGGAGGAGATATGAGGGACAATTGGAGAAGTGAAT
TATATAAATATAAAGTAGTAAAAATTGAACCATTAGGAGTAGCACCCACCAAGGCAAAGAGAAGAGTGGT
GCAGAGAGAAAAAAGAGCAGTGGGAATAGGAGCTTTGTTCCTTGGGTTCTTGGGAGCAGCAGGAAGCACT
ATGGGCGCAGCGTCAATGACGCTGACGGTACAGGCCAGACAATTATTGTCTGGTATAGTGCAGCAGCAGA
ACAATTTGCTGAGGGCTATTGAGGCGCAACAGCATCTGTTGCAACTCACAGTCTGGGGCATCAAGCAGCT
CCAGGCAAGAATCCTGGCTGTGGAAAGATACCTAAAGGATCAACAGCTCCTGGGGATTTGGGGTTGCTCT
GGAAAACTCATTTGCACCACTGCTGTGCCTTGGAATGCTAGTTGGAGTAATAAATCTCTGGAACAGATTT
GGAATCACACGACCTGGATGGAGTGGGACAGAGAAATTAACAATTACACAAGCTTAATACACTCCTTAAT
TGAAGAATCGCAAAACCAGCAAGAAAAGAATGAACAAGAATTATTGGAATTAGATAAATGGGCAAGTTTG
TGGAATTGGTTTAACATAACAAATTGGCTGTGGTATATAAAATTATTCATAATGATAGTAGGAGGCTTGG
TAGGTTTAAGAATAGTTTTTGCTGTACTTTCTATAGTGAATAGAGTTAGGCAGGGATATTCACCATTATC
GTTTCAGACCCACCTCCCAACCCCGAGGGGACCCGACAGGCCCGAAGGAATAGAAGAAGAAGGTGGAGAG
AGAGACAGAGACAGATCCATTCGATTAGTGAACGGATCGGCACTGCGTGCGCCAATTCTGCAGACAAATG
GCAGTATTCATCCACAATTTTAAAAGAAAAGGGGGGATTGGGGGGTACAGTGCAGGGGAAAGAATAGTAG
ACATAATAGCAACAGACATACAAACTAAAGAATTACAAAAACAAATTACAAAAATTCAAAATTTTCGGGT
TTATTACAGGGACAGCAGTGACGCGAGAAGAAGCGGGGATACTTGGTCACGCGTGGTACCCTCGAGGAGC
TCTTCGAAGCGGAATTCACCATGACTAGTGCTAGCGGATCCACCGGTGTCTAGAAAGCTTTGAGGCCGGC
CTGCAGGGGTACCGGATTTCTTGTGGACACAACACTCTCGAGCGCGGGAGACCGTCAGTTGGTCTCCAGC
TCTCATAGCTGTTTCCTGTGTAAAACGACGGCCAGCGCGGGAGACGGTCAGTTCGTCTCCAGCTATTAAT
TGCGTTGCGCTCACTGCCCGCTTTCCAGTCGGGAAACCTGTCGTGCCAGATCAATCAACCTCTGGATTAC
AAAATTTGTGAAAGATTGACTGGTATTCTTAACTATGTTGCTCCTTTTACGCTATGTGGATACGCTGCTT
TAATGCCTTTGTATCATGCTATTGCTTCCCGTATGGCTTTCATTTTCTCCTCCTTGTATAAATCCTGGTT
GCTGTCTCTTTATGAGGAGTTGTGGCCCGTTGTCAGGCAACGTGGCGTGGTGTGCACTGTGTTTGCTGAC
GCAACCCCCACTGGTTGGGGCATTGCCACCACCTGTCAGCTCCTTTCCGGGACTTTCGCTTTCCCCCTCC
CTATTGCCACGGCGGAACTCATCGCCGCCTGCCTTGCCCGCTGCTGGACAGGGGCTCGGCTGTTGGGCAC
TGACAATTCCGTGGTGTTGTCGGGGAAATCATCGTCCTTTCCTTGGCTGCTCGCCTGTGTTGCCACCTGG
ATTCTGCGCGGGACGTCCTTCTGCTACGTCCCTTCGGCCCTCAATCCAGCGGACCTTCCTTCCCGCGGCC
TGCTGCCGGCTCTGCGGCCTCTTCCGCGTCTTCGCCTTCGCCCTCAGACGAGTCGGATCTCCCTTTGGGC
CGCCTCCCCGCGTCGACTTTAAGACCAATGACTTACAAGGCAGCTGTAGATCTTAGCCACTTTTTAAAAG
AAAAGGGGGGACTGGAAGGGCTAATTCACTCCCAACGAAGACAAGATCTGCTTTTTGCTTGTACTGGGTT
TCTCTGGTTAGACCAGATCTGAGCCTGGGAGCTCTCTGGCTAACTAGGGAACCCACTGCTTAAGCCTCAA
TAAAGTTTGCCTTGAGTGCTTCAAGTAGTGTGTGCCCGTCTGTTGTGTGACTCTGGTAACTAGAGATCCC
TCAGACCCTTTTAGTCAGTGTGGAAAATCTCTAGCAGACATGTGAGCAAAAGGCCAGCAAAAGGCCAGGA
ACCGTAAAAAGGCCGCGTTGCTGGCGTTTTTCCATAGGCTCCGCCCCCCTGACGAGCATCACAAAAATCG
ACGCTCAAGTCAGAGGTGGCGAAACCCGACAGGACTATAAAGATACCAGGCGTTTCCCCCTGGAAGCTCC
CTCGTGCGCTCTCCTGTTCCGACCCTGCCGCTTACCGGATACCTGTCCGCCTTTCTCCCTTCGGGAAGCG
TGGCGCTTTCTCATAGCTCACGCTGTAGGTATCTCAGTTCGGTGTAGGTCGTTCGCTCCAAGCTGGGCTG
TGTGCACGAACCCCCCGTTCAGCCCGACCGCTGCGCCTTATCCGGTAACTATCGTCTTGAGTCCAACCCG
GTAAGACACGACTTATCGCCACTGGCAGCAGCCACTGGTAACAGGATTAGCAGAGCGAGGTATGTAGGCG
GTGCTACAGAGTTCTTGAAGTGGTGGCCTAACTACGGCTACACTAGAAGAACAGTATTTGGTATCTGCGC
TCTGCTGAAGCCAGTTACCTTCGGAAAAAGAGTTGGTAGCTCTTGATCCGGCAAACAAACCACCGCTGGT
AGCGGTGGTTTTTTTGTTTGCAAGCAGCAGATTACGCGCAGAAAAAAAGGATCTCAAGAAGATCCTTTGA
TCTTTTCTACGGGGATTATCAAAAAGGATCTTCACCTAGATCCTTTTAAATTAAAAATGAAGTTTTAAAT
CAATCTAAA
